Addgene plasmid #23250: T7-RelA(K310R)
Depositing lab: Warner Greene. Depositing organization: J. David Gladstone Institutes. Publication: Acetylation of RelA at discrete sites regulates distinct nuclear functions of NF-kappaB. Chen LF, Mu Y, Greene WC. EMBO J. 2002 Dec 2. 21(23):6539-48. 10.1093/emboj/cdf660 PubMed 12456660.
Backbone
  Vector backbone: pEv3s (modified pET3A)
  Backbone manufacturer: Matthias P et al. Nucleic Acids Research (1989). 17(15): 6418
  Backbone size w/o insert (bp): 5120
  Vector type: Mammalian Expression
  Selectable markers: Neomycin (select with G418)
Growth in bacteria
  Bacterial resistance: Ampicillin, 100 μg/mL
  Growth temperature: 37°C
  Growth strain: DH5alpha
  Growth instructions: DH5a @ 37C
  Copy number: High Copy
Gene/Insert
  Gene/Insert name: NFkB RelA (alt name: T7-RelA)
  Species: H. sapiens (human)
  Insert size (bp): 1600
  Mutation: K310R
  Entrez Gene: RELA (a.k.a. AIF3BL3, CMCU, NFKB3, p65)
  Tag / fusion protein: T7 gp10 (N terminal on backbone)
  Cloning method: Restriction Enzyme; 5′ cloning site BamHI (not destroyed); 3′ cloning site XbaI (not destroyed)
  Sequencing primers: 5′ NTer primer 5'-GGGGGATCTTGGTGGCGTG-3'; 3′ CTer primer: 5'-CCCTGAAAACTTTGCCCCCTCC-3'
Terms and licenses: Academic/Nonprofit Terms; Industry Terms: Not Available to Industry
How to cite: T7-RelA(K310R) was a gift from Warner Greene (Addgene plasmid # 23250 ; http://n2t.net/addgene:23250 ; RRID:Addgene_23250)
