[The description below was written by a language model from this plasmid's Addgene catalogue record and the feature table of its GenBank file.]
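Description:
T7-RelA(K310R) is a mammalian expression plasmid encoding the human NF-κB subunit RelA (p65, gene RELA) with a lysine-to-arginine substitution at residue 310. The roughly 1.6 kb insert sits between retained BamHI and XbaI sites in pEv3s, a backbone of about 5.1 kb that the record describes as a modified pET3A. The backbone supplies an N-terminal T7 gene 10 (gp10) epitope tag, so the protein is produced as T7-tagged RelA that can be detected or immunoprecipitated with anti-T7 antibodies and distinguished from endogenous p65. The plasmid is maintained in E. coli at high copy under ampicillin selection, and a neomycin resistance marker is listed, allowing G418 selection of transfected mammalian cells. The promoter driving expression in mammalian cells, the polyadenylation signal and the origin of replication are not stated in the record.

The K310R change replaces a lysine with a residue that keeps the positive charge but cannot be acetylated, the usual way of making an acetylation-deficient mutant. This matches the associated study, which concerns how acetylation of RelA at discrete sites controls distinct nuclear functions of NF-κB. The construct is therefore suited to transfection experiments comparing the mutant with wild-type tagged RelA or with other lysine mutants, to assess how modification at this position contributes to RelA activity.

The sequence record held for this plasmid covers only 672 bp of the construct, presented as a linear fragment, and carries no annotated features beyond the source entry. It therefore neither confirms nor adds to the element-level details given in the catalogue fields.
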