LOCUS       Exported 672 bp ds-DNA linear SYN 18-MAY-2021
DEFINITION  synthetic linear DNA
ACCESSION   .
VERSION     .
KEYWORDS    T7-RelA(K310R)
SOURCE      synthetic DNA construct
  ORGANISM  synthetic DNA construct
REFERENCE   1 (bases 1 to 672)
  AUTHORS   Chen LF, Mu Y, Greene WC
  TITLE     Acetylation of RelA at discrete sites regulates distinct nuclear
            functions of NF-kappaB.
  JOURNAL   EMBO J. 2002 Dec 2. 21(23):6539-48.
  PUBMED    12456660
REFERENCE   2 (bases 1 to 672)
  AUTHORS   .
  TITLE     Direct Submission
  JOURNAL   Exported May 18, 2021 from SnapGene Server 1.1.58
            http://www.snapgene.com
FEATURES             Location/Qualifiers
     source          1..672
                     /organism="synthetic DNA construct"
                     /mol_type="other DNA"
ORIGIN
        1 agggataggg ctggggtgct ggcttgggga cagaagctga gctgcgggaa ggcacagcaa
       61 tgcgtcgagg tggaggccgg gggtcggtgg gtccgctgaa aggactcttc ttcatgatgc
      121 tgcggaaggt ctcatatgtc cttttacgtt tctcctcaat ccggtgacga tcgtctgtat
      181 ctggcaggta ctggaattcc atgggctcac tgagctcccg gtcggaaggc cgccgcagct
      241 gcatggagac acgcacagga gcctgcaggc tggggtctgc gtagggaggg gtccggaaca
      301 caatggccac ttgtcggtgc acatcagctt gcgaaaagga gcctcgggcc tcccagcctg
      361 gtcccgtgaa atacacctca atgtcctctt tctgcacctt gtcacacagt aggaagatct
      421 catccccacc gaggcagctg ccagagtttc ggttcactcg gcagatcttg agctcggcag
      481 tgttgggggc acgattgtca aagatgggat gagaaaggac aggcggcagg cggaggggcc
      541 tgcctgatgg gtcccgcact gtcacctgga agcagagccg cacagcattc aggtcgtagt
      601 ccccacgctg ctcttctata ggaacttgga aggggttgtt gttggtctgg atgcgctgac
      661 tgatagcctg ct
//
