>Addgene plasmid #23250 | T7-RelA(K310R) | addgene partial sequence | sequence record 29142 | 23250 with T7
TAACTTACGGTAAATGGCCCGCCTGGCTGACCGCCCAACGACCCCCGCCCATTGACGTCAATAATGACGT
ATGTTCCCATAGTAACGCCAATAGGGACTTTCCATTGACGTCAATGGGTGGAGTATTTACGGTAAACTGC
CCACTTGGCAGTACATCAAGTGTATCATATGCCAAGTACGCCCCCTATTGACGTCAATGACGGTAAATGG
CCCGCCTGGCATTATGCCCAGTACATGACCTTATGGGACTTTCCTACTTGGCAGTACATCTACGTATTAG
TCATCGCTATTACCATGGTGATGCGGTTTTGGCAGTACATCAATGGGCGTGGATAGCGGTTTGACTCACG
GGGATTTCCAAGTCTCCACCCCATTGACGTCAATGGGAGTTTGTTTTGGCACCAAAATCAACGGGACTTT
CCAAAATGTCGTAACAACTCCGCCCCATTGACGCAAATGGGCGGTAGGCGTGTACGGTGGGAGGTCTATA
TAAGCAGAGCTCGTTTAGTGAACCGTCAGATCGCCTGGAGACGCCATCCACGCTGTTTTGACCTCCATAG
AAGACACCGGGACCGATCCAGCCTCCGGGGGATCTTGGTGGCGTGAAACTCCCGCACCTCTTCGGCCAGC
GCCTTGTAGAAGCGCGTATGGCTTCGTGGGGATCTATGGCTAGCATGACTGGTGGACA
